Addgene plasmid #243747: pBR322-sgRNA-pvc18-20
Purpose: PVC cargo/regulatory region - deleted toxin cargos (Pdp1/Pnf) - vegfa sgRNA
Depositing lab: Feng Zhang. Depositing organization: Broad Institute. Publication: Targeted delivery of diverse biomolecules with engineered bacterial nanosyringes. Kreitz J, Yang V, Friedrich MJ, Pham J, Macrae RK, Zhang F. Nat Biotechnol. 2025 Aug 12. doi: 10.1038/s41587-025-02774-x. PubMed 40796978.
Backbone
  Vector backbone: pBR322
  Vector type: Bacterial Expression
Growth in bacteria
  Bacterial resistance: Ampicillin, 100 μg/mL
  Growth temperature: 37°C
  Growth strain: NEB Stable
  Copy number: High Copy
Gene/Insert
  Gene/Insert name: vegfa sgRNA-pvc18-20
  Species: Synthetic
  Cloning method: Gibson Cloning
Terms and licenses: Academic/Nonprofit Terms; Industry Terms: Not Available to Industry
How to cite: pBR322-sgRNA-pvc18-20 was a gift from Feng Zhang (Addgene plasmid # 243747 ; http://n2t.net/addgene:243747 ; RRID:Addgene_243747)
