[The description below was written by a language model from this plasmid's Addgene catalogue record and pLannotate feature annotations shown in this document.]
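Description:
pBR322-sgRNA-pvc18-20 is a bacterial expression plasmid built on the pBR322 backbone, made as one component of an engineered Photorhabdus virulence cassette (PVC) "nanosyringe" delivery system. It replicates from the ColE1/pMB1-type origin and retains the pBR322 rop gene and bom (basis of mobility) region. Selection is with ampicillin through the bla gene and its native promoter. The catalogue lists the plasmid as high copy, although Rop normally moderates copy number in pBR322-type replicons. The tetracycline resistance gene appears only as two separated fragments flanking an unannotated stretch of roughly 2.2 kb, which indicates that the insert was placed within tet and that tetracycline selection is not expected to work.

The payload is described as the PVC cargo/regulatory region carrying pvc18-20, with the natural toxin cargos Pdp1 and Pnf deleted. The pvc genes are not annotated in the feature table, but they presumably occupy the gap between the two tet fragments, downstream of the tet promoter. The record does not state which promoter drives them. Upstream, the strong constitutive synthetic J23119 promoter drives a guide RNA targeting vegfa. Its Streptococcus pyogenes Cas9 scaffold is interrupted by two boxB hairpins, which are RNA elements bound by the λ N peptide. Such hairpins allow an RNA to be tethered to a λN-fused protein, which would be consistent with recruiting the guide as a cargo for loading into the particles, though the record does not spell out this mechanism. The plasmid is presumably used alongside other constructs supplying the PVC structural genes and any Cas9 component, to produce particles that deliver genome-editing biomolecules in place of the native toxins.
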