Features (pLannotate 1.2.2; 14 found; start..end, strand, type, name):
     70..450     -  CDS            YPB1_ECOLX: Protein predicted: Swiss-Prot protein existence level 4. From Escherichia coli.
    467..658     +  CDS            rop: Rop protein, which maintains plasmids at low copy number; rop
    760..900     +  misc_feature   bom: basis of mobility region from pBR322
   1086..1674    -  rep_origin     ori: high-copy-number ColE1/pMB1/pBR322/pUC origin of replication
   1845..2705    -  CDS            AmpR: β-lactamase; bla; confers resistance to ampicillin, carbenicillin, and related antibiotics
   2706..2810    -  promoter       AmpR promoter: bla
   2855..2889    +  promoter       J23119 promoter: bacterial promoter (Registry of Standard Biological Parts BBa J23119)
   2922..2940    +  protein_bind   boxB: λ N peptide binding site consisting of an RNA hairpin within the N-utliization (nut) site of the λ bacteriophage transcript (Tan and Frankel, 1995) λN peptide
   2941..2977    +  misc_RNA       gRNA scaffold (fragment): guide RNA scaffold for the Streptococcus pyogenes CRISPR/Cas9 system
   2977..2995    +  protein_bind   boxB: λ N peptide binding site consisting of an RNA hairpin within the N-utliization (nut) site of the λ bacteriophage transcript (Tan and Frankel, 1995) λN peptide
   2996..3015    +  misc_RNA       gRNA scaffold (fragment): guide RNA scaffold for the Streptococcus pyogenes CRISPR/Cas9 system
   3110..3138    +  promoter       tet promoter: E. coli promoter for tetracycline efflux protein gene
   3186..3481    +  CDS            TcR (fragment): tetracycline efflux protein; tet; confers resistance to tetracycline
   5679..6304    +  CDS            TcR (fragment): tetracycline efflux protein; tet; confers resistance to tetracycline
>Addgene plasmid #243747 | pBR322-sgRNA-pvc18-20 | addgene full sequence | sequence record 486277 | Addgene NGS Result
ACGGGTGCGCATGATCGTGCTCCTGTCGTTGAGGACCCGGCTAGGCTGGCGGGGTTGCCTTACTGGTTAG
CAGAATGAATCACCGATACGCGAGCGAACGTGAAGCGACTGCTGCTGCAAAACGTCTGCGACCTGAGCAA
CAACATGAATGGTCTTCGGTTTCCGTGTTTCGTAAAGTCTGGAAACGCGGAAGTCAGCGCCCTGCACCAT
TATGTTCCGGATCTGCATCGCAGGATGCTGCTGGCTACCCTGTGGAACACCTACATCTGTATTAACGAAG
CGCTGGCATTGACCCTGAGTGATTTTTCTCTGGTCCCGCCGCATCCATACCGCCAGTTGTTTACCCTCAC
AACGTTCCAGTAACCGGGCATGTTCATCATCAGTAACCCGTATCGTGAGCATCCTCTCTCGTTTCATCGG
TATCATTACCCCCATGAACAGAAATCCCCCTTACACGGAGGCATCAGTGACCAAACAGGAAAAAACCGCC
CTTAACATGGCCCGCTTTATCAGAAGCCAGACATTAACGCTTCTGGAGAAACTCAACGAGCTGGACGCGG
ATGAACAGGCAGACATCTGTGAATCGCTTCACGACCACGCTGATGAGCTTTACCGCAGCTGCCTCGCGCG
TTTCGGTGATGACGGTGAAAACCTCTGACACATGCAGCTCCCGGAGACGGTCACAGCTTGTCTGTAAGCG
GATGCCGGGAGCAGACAAGCCCGTCAGGGCGCGTCAGCGGGTGTTGGCGGGTGTCGGGGCGCAGCCATGA
CCCAGTCACGTAGCGATAGCGGAGTGTATACTGGCTTAACTATGCGGCATCAGAGCAGATTGTACTGAGA
GTGCACCATATGCGGTGTGAAATACCGCACAGATGCGTAAGGAGAAAATACCGCATCAGGCGCTCTTCCG
CTTCCTCGCTCACTGACTCGCTGCGCTCGGTCGTTCGGCTGCGGCGAGCGGTATCAGCTCACTCAAAGGC
GGTAATACGGTTATCCACAGAATCAGGGGATAACGCAGGAAAGAACATGTGAGCAAAAGGCCAGCAAAAG
GCCAGGAACCGTAAAAAGGCCGCGTTGCTGGCGTTTTTCCATAGGCTCCGCCCCCCTGACGAGCATCACA
AAAATCGACGCTCAAGTCAGAGGTGGCGAAACCCGACAGGACTATAAAGATACCAGGCGTTTCCCCCTGG
AAGCTCCCTCGTGCGCTCTCCTGTTCCGACCCTGCCGCTTACCGGATACCTGTCCGCCTTTCTCCCTTCG
GGAAGCGTGGCGCTTTCTCATAGCTCACGCTGTAGGTATCTCAGTTCGGTGTAGGTCGTTCGCTCCAAGC
TGGGCTGTGTGCACGAACCCCCCGTTCAGCCCGACCGCTGCGCCTTATCCGGTAACTATCGTCTTGAGTC
CAACCCGGTAAGACACGACTTATCGCCACTGGCAGCAGCCACTGGTAACAGGATTAGCAGAGCGAGGTAT
GTAGGCGGTGCTACAGAGTTCTTGAAGTGGTGGCCTAACTACGGCTACACTAGAAGGACAGTATTTGGTA
TCTGCGCTCTGCTGAAGCCAGTTACCTTCGGAAAAAGAGTTGGTAGCTCTTGATCCGGCAAACAAACCAC
CGCTGGTAGCGGTGGTTTTTTTGTTTGCAAGCAGCAGATTACGCGCAGAAAAAAAGGATCTCAAGAAGAT
CCTTTGATCTTTTCTACGGGGTCTGACGCTCAGTGGAACGAAAACTCACGTTAAGGGATTTTGGTCATGA
GATTATCAAAAAGGATCTTCACCTAGATCCTTTTAAATTAAAAATGAAGTTTTAAATCAATCTAAAGTAT
ATATGAGTAAACTTGGTCTGACAGTTACCAATGCTTAATCAGTGAGGCACCTATCTCAGCGATCTGTCTA
TTTCGTTCATCCATAGTTGCCTGACTCCCCGTCGTGTAGATAACTACGATACGGGAGGGCTTACCATCTG
GCCCCAGTGCTGCAATGATACCGCGAGACCCACGCTCACCGGCTCCAGATTTATCAGCAATAAACCAGCC
AGCCGGAAGGGCCGAGCGCAGAAGTGGTCCTGCAACTTTATCCGCCTCCATCCAGTCTATTAATTGTTGC
CGGGAAGCTAGAGTAAGTAGTTCGCCAGTTAATAGTTTGCGCAACGTTGTTGCCATTGCTGCAGGCATCG
TGGTGTCACGCTCGTCGTTTGGTATGGCTTCATTCAGCTCCGGTTCCCAACGATCAAGGCGAGTTACATG
ATCCCCCATGTTGTGCAAAAAAGCGGTTAGCTCCTTCGGTCCTCCGATCGTTGTCAGAAGTAAGTTGGCC
GCAGTGTTATCACTCATGGTTATGGCAGCACTGCATAATTCTCTTACTGTCATGCCATCCGTAAGATGCT
TTTCTGTGACTGGTGAGTACTCAACCAAGTCATTCTGAGAATAGTGTATGCGGCGACCGAGTTGCTCTTG
CCCGGCGTCAACACGGGATAATACCGCGCCACATAGCAGAACTTTAAAAGTGCTCATCATTGGAAAACGT
TCTTCGGGGCGAAAACTCTCAAGGATCTTACCGCTGTTGAGATCCAGTTCGATGTAACCCACTCGTGCAC
CCAACTGATCTTCAGCATCTTTTACTTTCACCAGCGTTTCTGGGTGAGCAAAAACAGGAAGGCAAAATGC
CGCAAAAAAGGGAATAAGGGCGACACGGAAATGTTGAATACTCATACTCTTCCTTTTTCAATATTATTGA
AGCATTTATCAGGGTTATTGTCTCATGAGCGGATACATATTTGAATGTATTTAGAAAAATAAACAAATAG
GGGTTCCGCGCACATTTCCCCGAAAAGTGCCACCTGACGTCTAAGAAACCCCTCTTGACAGCTAGCTCAG
TCCTAGGTATAATGCTAGCGGTGAGTGAGTGTGTGCGTGGTTTGAGAGCTAGGGCCCTGAAGAAGGGCCC
TAGCAAGTTCAAATAAGGCTAGTCCGTTATCAACTTGGGCCCTGAAGAAGGGCCCAAGTGGCACCGAGTC
GGTGCTTTTTTTCCGAAAAAAAAACCCCGCCCCTGACAGGGCGGGGTTTTTTTTAATTAACGTATCACGA
GGCCCTTTCGTCTTCAAGAATTCTCATGTTTGACAGCTTATCATCGATAAGCTTTAATGCGGTAGTTTAT
CACAGTTAAATTGCTAACGCAGTCAGGCACCGTGTATGAAATCTAACAATGCGCTCATCGTCATCCTCGG
CACCGTCACCCTGGATGCTGTAGGCATAGGCTTGGTTATGCCGGTACTGCCGGGCCTCTTGCGGGATATC
GTCCATTCCGACAGCATCGCCAGTCACTATGGCGTGCTGCTAGCGCTATATGCGTTGATGCAATTTCTAT
GCGCACCCGTTCTCGGAGCACTGTCCGACCGCTTTGGCCGCCGCCCAGTCCTGCTCGCTTCGCTACTTGG
AGCCACTATCGACTACGCGATCATGGCGACCACACCCGTCCTGTGGATCCTATGGATTTTCATGTCATCA
GGAGAATATTCAAAATTCTGTGTCACACAAAATATTTTACAGCGTAATCACACCATTAAGAGGGGCATCA
AAATAAATGGTTAACTGGGACAATGTTGAATTTCATTTTTATAAGGCATTGTCCGTATTATCCACCATCC
AGATCAACGGATTCAGATGGTGTAAAGAAAGCATATAGCTGGTAGGTAAAATTAAGAAGTGTAGTTTTAT
AAAGTATTAATGGAGAACGATGAATTTAAAGTAAATGGAGGAAGGTTAGTTTCACTATCAAATTACAGGA
CCAAAAATATGGAGTATTCCATCTTCTTTGGTGAATTAAGTCTTGAAGACTTCAACAAATATTGCCTGGA
ACTATGGGCCTGTGAATGGTATTGGAGTATCATTTATAACGACTATTTCGATAGGAAATTTAAAGTCTTG
TTGAAAATGACTAATCGTCTAAAAGTATGTCTGGAGAAATAGGTTTAATCTCTATATTTAACGGTTTTAT
TTTCATCTATTTACTAATGGTAAATTTTTTTACTCTTTGAATATATTGGTGAGTTTGTTATCCCCATTAG
TTACCAGGGTATTATTAATGAGTGAAATTCAATTTTATTGATATTAAAGTCAAATTTACAAATGATGACT
TTATTATTTTTTATTTATTAATTTTAAATTATTTTTTGTTAATCTTTACTATAAATGAATTTTTTGCTTG
CATGGACTTGATTTTTTTATATATAACATTGACAAATATTAATTCATATATATGATTGTTATAGTGAGTT
ATTTAATTGATTCGACTAACAATTTCATTGTAATTTTTCAAGATAGCAGTCAATTGCTATAACAAGCATC
TTTCTCGTCAAAGGAAAATGTGTATGGCCTATAAGCAGCAACTTGAAAGATGAAGGATATAATGATGATT
AACTTAACGGAGAGTAGATATTAGAAGTAGTAGAAGGACAATTTAAGACTTTATACCCATTAAAACAAAG
GGGTAAAATAATGATGTTTGATGAAAATTTAGAATGTGTTAATCACGAAATTATCAATGAAAAATTAGAT
ACGAAAATTCACCTTGCTAATCCTTATGCCTTTTGGGGGGGAAGGGTAAATGAGAATATAAATGGGTTAA
TTAAACAACATTCTTTAAGAGGAACTGACTTTAATAAAATTTTTAACCGGAAGATAAATTTTTTTGTAAA
TGGAATAAATAATTGCCCCCGAAAAACTCGGAATATAAAACCCCCTAATTAATTATTTAAAGGAATAAGA
GTTTATTTGCTCGTAGAGTAATTATGTTCCATTAATATGCTAAATTGCTCAGTAAAGTTATTAACTTTTT
TTCAACGCCAGTGAATAAGTCTGTTTTATTAAATAAGGAGTTCAGGTGTTTATTTCAAAAGAATTATCAA
GCTTTATTGCTGTAGCTAAAAATAAATCAATAAATAAAGCAACAACGGAACTTTTTATTACACAGTCACC
GATTTGCCGAAGCTTAAAAAAACTGGAATTTTCATTAGGTGTAAAACTCTTTGTAAGAAAAAGCCAGGGA
TTGGCTTTAACAGAAGAAGGAGAATGCTTATATAATAAAGTTTTGTCAATTTGTGAACGGCTTCAAGAAA
TAGAAGGTGACTACAAGAATGAAAAATCAACATACAATGATCTATATCAAAAAAATATATGAGGTTCTAA
TATAATAAGCGGTTCTAGATAACTAAAGTCATCTATTACCAATATCTGTATACTCAGTGAAAGTTTTGTC
TTCTAGGTAAGTTTTCATAATAGTGACATACCTTATTTTTTCATCTGGGTGTCTCTCATCCTGAAGAATG
GGTGATATAGTTGAAATAACTCAGTTCGTTTTGTGGTTTACGATTTTTGGCGGATCACAAAAATAGGGCT
GAGTCCCTTCAAGTGAGTTTTGAAATATACAATTATACCCTTCATCCTTTAAGTTGTTGCTTTGTTGGCT
GTTTTCATTCACCTCAGTCACATAGTTATCTATGCTCCTGAGGATTCGTTCACTTGCCGTCGTGCTGCAA
CTCGAAATCTATTGGGTATATATGTAATTTTCATATTCTGTTTCATTTTAACGGTATTATTTAAATATTT
ATATTTAGAACATTAGGTTATTAGAATAGATAATTTTAGGTAAATGTAATTAATTCAACCATCACGGAGA
GTTTATCAGTCGACCGATGCCCTTGAGAGCCTTCAACCCAGTCAGCTCCTTCCGGTGGGCGCGGGGCATG
ACTATCGTCGCCGCACTTATGACTGTCTTCTTTATCATGCAACTCGTAGGACAGGTGCCGGCAGCGCTCT
GGGTCATTTTCGGCGAGGACCGCTTTCGCTGGAGCGCGACGATGATCGGCCTGTCGCTTGCGGTATTCGG
AATCTTGCACGCCCTCGCTCAAGCCTTCGTCACTGGTCCCGCCACCAAACGTTTCGGCGAGAAGCAGGCC
ATTATCGCCGGCATGGCGGCCGACGCGCTGGGCTACGTCTTGCTGGCGTTCGCGACGCGAGGCTGGATGG
CCTTCCCCATTATGATTCTTCTCGCTTCCGGCGGCATCGGGATGCCCGCGTTGCAGGCCATGCTGTCCAG
GCAGGTAGATGACGACCATCAGGGACAGCTTCAAGGATCGCTCGCGGCTCTTACCAGCCTAACTTCGATC
ATTGGACCGCTGATCGTCACGGCGATTTATGCCGCCTCGGCGAGCACATGGAACGGGTTGGCATGGATTG
TAGGCGCCGCCCTATACCTTGTCTGCCTCCCCGCGTTGCGTCGCGGTGCATGGAGCCGGGCCACCTCGAC
CTGAATGGAAGCCGGCGGCACCTCGCTAACGGATTCACCACTCCAAGAATTGGAGCCAATCAATTCTTGC
GGAGAACTGTGAATGCGCAAACCAACCCTTGGCAGAACATATCCATCGCGTCCGCCATCTCCAGCAGCCG
CACGCGGCGCATCTCGGGCAGCGTTGGGTCCTGGCC
